Addgene plasmid #79958: pCMV-EPN-43
Purpose: Myr1-12GS-I3-01-myc-22GS-Late5 (modified)
Depositing lab: Neil King. Depositing organization: University of Washington. Publication: Designed proteins induce the formation of nanocage-containing extracellular vesicles. Votteler J, Ogohara C, Yi S, Hsia Y, Nattermann U, Belnap DM, King NP, Sundquist WI. Nature. 2016 Dec 8;540(7632):292-295. doi: 10.1038/nature20607. Epub 2016 Nov 30. PubMed 27919066.
Backbone
  Vector backbone: pCMV
  Backbone size w/o insert (bp): 5443
  Modifications to backbone: Inserts were cloned into the Kpn1 and Xho1 sites
  Vector type: Mammalian Expression, Bacterial Expression
  Selectable markers: Neomycin (select with G418)
Growth in bacteria
  Bacterial resistance: Ampicillin, 100 μg/mL
  Growth temperature: 37°C
  Growth strain: DH5alpha
  Copy number: High Copy
Gene/Insert
  Gene/Insert name: EPN-43
Terms and licenses: Academic/Nonprofit Terms; Industry Terms: Not Available to Industry
How to cite: pCMV-EPN-43 was a gift from Neil King (Addgene plasmid # 79958 ; http://n2t.net/addgene:79958 ; RRID:Addgene_79958)
