[The description below was written by a language model from this plasmid's Addgene catalogue record.]
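Description:
pCMV-EPN-43 is a mammalian expression plasmid built on a pCMV backbone (about 5.4 kb without insert), also catalogued as a bacterial expression vector. It is maintained in E. coli as a high-copy plasmid under ampicillin selection, and it carries a neomycin resistance marker that allows G418 selection of transfected mammalian cells. The insert was cloned between the KpnI and XhoI sites of the backbone. No feature table is provided, so the promoter is not listed explicitly; the backbone name implies the cytomegalovirus immediate-early promoter commonly used for strong constitutive expression in mammalian cells. The origin of replication and polyadenylation signals are likewise not recorded.

The insert, EPN-43, encodes a designed fusion protein summarised in the record as Myr1-12GS-I3-01-myc-22GS-Late5 (modified). Read in order, this indicates an N-terminal myristoylation signal for membrane association, a 12-residue glycine-serine linker, the I3-01 domain, a myc epitope tag for detection, a 22-residue glycine-serine linker, and a C-terminal "Late5" element, presumably a viral late-domain-type motif of the kind that recruits the cellular ESCRT budding machinery. The nature of the "modified" change is not stated. I3-01 is a computationally designed self-assembling protein that forms an icosahedral nanocage.

According to the associated publication title, constructs of this series were used to show that designed proteins can induce the formation of nanocage-containing extracellular vesicles. EPN-43 appears to be one variant in that series, combining membrane binding, self-assembly and release functions, and is suited to transfection experiments testing how these modules affect vesicle release from mammalian cells.
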