>Addgene plasmid #79958 | pCMV-EPN-43 | addgene partial sequence | sequence record 161998 | Bglob-pA-R 5'-ttttggcagagggaaaaaga-3'
TATTCCGGCGGTGCGGTCGGACCGCTGCTACCGCCGCTACCATCGCCGCCACGGCTACCACGACCGCCGT
CGCCACTGCCGCTGCCCAGATCTTCTTCGCTAATCAGTTTCTGTTCGGTGCAGCCACGAATCTTCTCAAC
GAACGCCTTGGCCTTTTCCGCCACTTCCACCGGGGTGCCTTTCACTAACGCGCTGCCCACGCCCACGGCC
AGCACGCCCGCTTTGAACCATTCGCACACATTGTCCAGATTAACACCGCCGGTTGGCACAAATTTCACAT
TCGGAAACGGACCTTTCATCGCTTTAACAAACTGCGGACCCACCACCTCACCCGGAAACAGTTTTAAGAT
GGTATGGCCCAGTTTCATGGCTTTCACCAGTTCGGTCGGGGTCATAACGCCTGGCATATAGAACACACCC
TTCTCCTTGCAAAATTGGCTAATTTCCTCGTCCAGGTGCGGACTCACAATGAATTCGGCGCCACTTTCCA
CCGCTTTACGGCACTGCTCCACGCTGGTCACGGTGCCCGCACCAATAATCGCGCCCATTTCCTTCAGAAA
GCTCAGTTCCTTAATCACGGTATCCGCATCCGGCACGGTAAAGGTAATTTCAATCAGATGAACGCCGCCC
AGGAAAACCGCCAGCGCTTTCTTTTTCGCTTCTTCCACACTATTGGCACGCAGCACGGCAACGATCTTGT
GTTTCTTGAACAGCTCTTCGATCTTGCTACCAGAGTCAGAGCCGGAGCCAGATTTAGAACCAGACGCACG
CGCACCCATGGTACCTCCGGATCGATAATTCTAGAGGGCCCGTTTAAACGCTAGCCAGCTTGGGTCTCCC
TATAGTGAGTCGTATTAATTTCGATAAGCCAGTAAGCAGTGGG
