>Addgene plasmid #79958 | pCMV-EPN-43 | depositor partial sequence | sequence record 161999 | EPN-43
CTAGAATTATCGATCCGGAGGTACCATGGGTGCGCGTGCGTCTGGTTCTAAATCTGGCTCCGGCTCTGAC
TCTGGTAGCAAGATCGAAGAGCTGTTCAAGAAACACAAGATCGTTGCCGTGCTGCGTGCCAATAGTGTGG
AAGAAGCGAAAAAGAAAGCGCTGGCGGTTTTCCTGGGCGGCGTTCATCTGATTGAAATTACCTTTACCGT
GCCGGATGCGGATACCGTGATTAAGGAACTGAGCTTTCTGAAGGAAATGGGCGCGATTATTGGTGCGGGC
ACCGTGACCAGCGTGGAGCAGTGCCGTAAAGCGGTGGAAAGTGGCGCCGAATTCATTGTGAGTCCGCACC
TGGACGAGGAAATTAGCCAATTTTGCAAGGAGAAGGGTGTGTTCTATATGCCAGGCGTTATGACCCCGAC
CGAACTGGTGAAAGCCATGAAACTGGGCCATACCATCTTAAAACTGTTTCCGGGTGAGGTGGTGGGTCCG
CAGTTTGTTAAAGCGATGAAAGGTCCGTTTCCGAATGTGAAATTTGTGCCAACCGGCGGTGTTAATCTGG
ACAATGTGTGCGAATGGTTCAAAGCGGGCGTGCTGGCCGTGGGCGTGGGCAGCGCGTTAGTGAAAGGCAC
CCCGGTGGAAGTGGCGGAAAAGGCCAAGGCGTTCGTTGAGAAGATTCGTGGCTGCACCGAACAGAAACTG
ATTAGCGAAGAAGATCTGGGCAGCGGCAGTGGCGACGGCGGTCGTGGTAGCCGTGGCGGCGATGGTAGCG
GCGGTAGCAGCGGTCCGACCGCACCGCCGGAATACGGTGGTTCCTGACTCGAGAAGCTTGCTAGCAGATC
TT
